Addgene plasmid #73697: pAC1392_pmax-PUFb_p65HSF1
Purpose: PUFb_p65HSF1 in pmax-DEST expression vector
Depositing lab: Albert Cheng. Depositing organization: Jackson Laboratory. Publication: Casilio: a versatile CRISPR-Cas9-Pumilio hybrid for gene regulation and genomic labeling. Cheng AW, Jillette N, Lee P, Plaskon D, Fujiwara Y, Wang W, Taghbalout A, Wang H. Cell Res. 2016 Feb;26(2):254-7. doi: 10.1038/cr.2016.3. Epub 2016 Jan 15. PubMed 26768771.
Backbone
  Vector backbone: pAC90-pmax-DEST
  Vector type: Mammalian Expression
Growth in bacteria
  Bacterial resistance: Kanamycin, 50 μg/mL
  Growth temperature: 37°C
  Growth strain: DH5alpha
  Copy number: Unknown
Gene/Insert
  Gene/Insert name: PUFb_p65HSF1
  Species: Synthetic
  Promoter: CAGGS + chim intron
  Cloning method: Gateway Cloning
  Sequencing primers: 5′ gggcttgtcgagacagagaagat; 3′ ACCGAGGAGAGGGTTAGGGAT
Terms and licenses: Academic/Nonprofit Terms; Industry Terms: Not Available to Industry
Depositor comments: Please visit http://casil.io for more information, updates and protocols
How to cite: pAC1392_pmax-PUFb_p65HSF1 was a gift from Albert Cheng (Addgene plasmid # 73697)
