[The description below was written by a language model from this plasmid's Addgene catalogue record.]
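Description:
pAC1392_pmax-PUFb_p65HSF1 is a mammalian expression plasmid built by Gateway cloning into the pAC90-pmax-DEST destination backbone. It is propagated in E. coli under kanamycin selection. The record gives no feature table, so the origin of replication, polyadenylation signal, any epitope tags or nuclear localization signals, and any mammalian selection marker are not stated, and the copy number is listed as unknown.

The payload is a synthetic fusion protein, PUFb_p65HSF1, driven by a CAGGS promoter followed by a chimeric intron, an arrangement generally used to give strong, constitutive transcription and efficient mRNA processing in a wide range of mammalian cell types. PUFb denotes an engineered Pumilio/FBF (PUF) RNA-binding domain, a modular repeat protein that can be programmed to recognize a specific short RNA motif. It is joined to a transcriptional activation module made up of the activation domains of NF-κB p65 and heat shock factor 1 (HSF1), a pairing widely used as a potent effector in CRISPR-based activation systems.

The construct belongs to the Casilio system, a CRISPR-Cas9-Pumilio hybrid platform for gene regulation and genomic labeling. In that design, a guide RNA carries appended PUF binding sites. A PUF-effector fusion such as this one binds those sites and is thereby recruited to the genomic locus targeted by the Cas9/guide complex. Co-delivered with a Cas9 component and a guide RNA bearing binding sites matched to PUFb, this plasmid would supply the activator for targeted upregulation of endogenous genes. Those partner components are not part of this record.
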