>Addgene plasmid #73697 | pAC1392_pmax-PUFb_p65HSF1 | addgene partial sequence | sequence record 139642 | chim-int-F 5'-TCTTACTGACATCCACTTTGCC-3'
GCAGGCTCCGAATTCACCGGTGCCGCCACCATGGGGATCCTCCCCCCCAAGAAAAAGAGGAAGGTATCTA
GAGGCCGCAGCCGCCTTTTGGAAGATTTTCGAAACAACCGGTACCCCAATTTACAACTGCGGGAGATTGC
TGGACATATAATGGAATTTTCCCAAGACCAGCATGGGTCCAGATTCATTCAGCTGAAACTGGAGCGTGCC
ACACCAGCTGAGCGCCAGCTTGTCTTCAATGAAATCCTCCAGGCTGCCTACCAACTCATGGTGGATGTGT
TTGGTAATTACGTCATTCAGAAGTTCTTTGAATTTGGCAGTCTTGAACAGAAGCTGGCTTTGGCAGAACG
GATTCGAGGCCACGTCCTGTCATTGGCACTACAGATGTATGGCTGCCGTGTTATCCAGAAAGCTCTTGAG
TTTATTCCTTCAGACCAGCAGAATGAGATGGTTCGGGAACTAGATGGCCATGTCTTGAAGTGTGTGAAAG
ATCAGAATGGCAATCACGTGGTTCAGAAATGCATTGAATGTGTACAGCCCCAGTCTTTGCAATTTATCAT
CGATGCGTTTAAGGGACAGGTATTTGCCTTATCCACACATCCTTATGGCTGCCGAGTGATTCAGAGAATC
CTGGAGCACTGTCTCCCTGACCAGACACTCCCTATTTTAGAGGAGCTTCACCAGCACACAGAGCAGCTGG
TACAGGATCAATATGGAAGTTATGTAATCGAACATGTACTGGAGCACGGTCGTCCTGAGGATAAAAGCAA
AATTGTAGCAGAAATCCGAGGCAATGTACTTGTATTGAGTCAGCACAAATTTGCAAACAATGTTGTGCAG
AAGTGTGTTACTCACGCCTCACGTACGGAGCGCGCTGTGCTCATCGATG
