>Addgene plasmid #73697 | pAC1392_pmax-PUFb_p65HSF1 | addgene partial sequence | sequence record 139643 | V5-Rev 5'-ACCGAGGAGAGGGTTAGGGAT-3'
TCGAGCGGCCGCCACTGTGCTGGATATCAACCACTTTGTACAAGAAAGCTGGGTCGAATTCTTAATTAAT
CAATCGATGGAGACAGTGGGGTCCTTGGCTTTGGGAGGCTCCGAGCCTGTCAGCAGGGAGATGGTGGGGT
CCTCGGCGAAGCCGTCCCCTTCGGAGAAGTAGGAGCCCTCTCCCAGCTCAAACAGCACCGGCAGGTCGTT
GCTCCCGGTGTCCACGGAGCCGGGGTCCAGCAGGAACAGCGGCTGCGCTGTGTAGTGCACCAGCTGCTTC
CCTGAATCCGGGCTGCTGTTCTCTGCCTCGGGAGGCCTGGGGGGCTCCTGGGGAGACAGGAGCTCTTGGA
TACTGGCCAGGCTGCTGTCAAGGTCAGGCAGGCTCATGTCGGGCACGGTCACCGAGGGGCTGAACAGGTC
CAGCAGGGCACTGGTGTCCACGCTGAAGCCGCTTCCACCTCCTCCCTGCCCACTAGAGGAAATCTGTGAC
AGCAGGGCACTAAAGTCCATATCAGCGATGCTTGAGAAGTCTTCATCTCCGGACAGCCCATTAGGCAGGC
CGCTGGTTCCCAGGGGAGTTGGAGCGGGGTCGGGGGGCCGCTGGCTGCCGGTCACCAGCCGGGTAATGGC
TTCGGGGTACTCCATCAGCATTGGTTCGGCTGTACTATGAGACATGGACACGCCCTGATTCAGCAGCTGC
TGAAACTCAGAGTTGTCCACGGAGGCCAGATCTGTGAACACTCCGGGATCGGTGCTGTTCCCCAGCAGAG
CTCCCAGGTCCTCATCAGCGTCGAACTGCAGGTGCAGCAGAGCTTCACTCAGAGTCCCCTCGCCGGCCTG
TGTAGACTTGGGCACTGGAGCGCTCAGTGACTGGGGTGGTCCTGGGGTCAGCACA
