LOCUS       Exported 5123 bp ds-DNA circular SYN 12-MAY-2021
DEFINITION  PUFb_p65HSF1 in pmax-DEST expression vector.
ACCESSION   .
VERSION     .
KEYWORDS    pAC1392_pmax-PUFb_p65HSF1
SOURCE      synthetic DNA construct
  ORGANISM  synthetic DNA construct
REFERENCE   1 (bases 1 to 5123)
  AUTHORS   Cheng AW, Jillette N, Lee P, Plaskon D, Fujiwara Y, Wang W,
            Taghbalout A, Wang H
  TITLE     Casilio: a versatile CRISPR-Cas9-Pumilio hybrid for gene regulation
            and genomic labeling.
  JOURNAL   Cell Res. 2016 Feb;26(2):254-7. doi: 10.1038/cr.2016.3. Epub 2016
            Jan 15.
  PUBMED    26768771
REFERENCE   2 (bases 1 to 5123)
  AUTHORS   .
  TITLE     Direct Submission
  JOURNAL   Exported May 12, 2021 from SnapGene Server 1.1.58
            http://www.snapgene.com
FEATURES             Location/Qualifiers
     source          1..5123
                     /organism="synthetic DNA construct"
                     /mol_type="other DNA"
     enhancer        138..517
                     /label=CMV enhancer
                     /note="human cytomegalovirus immediate early enhancer"
     promoter        518..721
                     /label=CMV promoter
                     /note="human cytomegalovirus (CMV) immediate early
                     promoter"
     primer_bind     672..692
                     /label=CMV-F
                     /note="Human CMV immediate early promoter, forward primer"
     intron          813..945
                     /label=chimeric intron
                     /note="chimera between introns from human beta-globin and
                     immunoglobulin heavy chain genes"
     protein_bind    960..984
                     /gene="mutant version of attB"
                     /label=attB1
                     /bound_moiety="BP Clonase(TM)"
                     /note="recombination site for the Gateway(R) BP reaction"
     regulatory      1002..1011
                     /regulatory_class="other"
                     /note="vertebrate consensus sequence for strong initiation
                     of translation (Kozak, 1987)"
     CDS             1023..1043
                     /codon_start=1
                     /product="nuclear localization signal of SV40 (simian virus
                     40) large T antigen"
                     /label=SV40 NLS
                     /translation="PKKKRKV"
     CDS             2154..2174
                     /codon_start=1
                     /product="nuclear localization signal of SV40 (simian virus
                     40) large T antigen"
                     /label=SV40 NLS
                     /translation="PKKKRKV"
     CDS             2190..2732
                     /codon_start=1
                     /product="C-terminal portion of the p65 subunit of mouse
                     NF-kappa-B"
                     /label=p65
                     /translation="PSGQISNQALALAPSSAPVLAQTMVPSSAMVPLAQPPAPAPVLTP
                     GPPQSLSAPVPKSTQAGEGTLSEALLHLQFDADEDLGALLGNSTDPGVFTDLASVDNSE
                     FQQLLNQGVSMSHSTAEPMLMEYPEAITRLVTGSQRPPDPAPTPLGTSGLPNGLSGDED
                     FSSIADMDFSALLSQISS"
     CDS             2757..3128
                     /codon_start=1
                     /product="C-terminal activation domain from the human heat
                     shock transcription factor HSF1"
                     /label=HSF1
                     /translation="GFSVDTSALLDLFSPSVTVPDMSLPDLDSSLASIQELLSPQEPPR
                     PPEAENSSPDSGKQLVHYTAQPLFLLDPGSVDTGSNDLPVLFELGEGSYFSEGDGFAED
                     PTISLLTGSEPPKAKDPTVS"
     protein_bind    complement(3153..3177)
                     /gene="mutant version of attB"
                     /label=attB2
                     /bound_moiety="BP Clonase(TM)"
                     /note="recombination site for the Gateway(R) BP reaction"
     CDS             3230..3271
                     /codon_start=1
                     /product="epitope tag from simian virus 5"
                     /label=V5 tag
                     /translation="GKPIPNPLLGLDST"
     primer_bind     complement(3297..3316)
                     /label=EBV-rev
                     /note="SV40 polyA terminator, reverse primer"
     polyA_signal    3326..3407
                     /label=SV40 poly(A) signal
                     /note="SV40 polyadenylation signal"
     primer_bind     3351..3370
                     /label=SV40pA-R
                     /note="SV40 polyA, reverse primer"
     rep_origin      complement(3605..4192)
                     /direction=LEFT
                     /label=ori
                     /note="high-copy-number ColE1/pMB1/pBR322/pUC origin of
                     replication"
     primer_bind     complement(3685..3704)
                     /label=pBR322ori-F
                     /note="pBR322 origin, forward primer"
     CDS             complement(4273..5067)
                     /codon_start=1
                     /gene="aph(3')-II (or nptII)"
                     /product="aminoglycoside phosphotransferase from Tn5"
                     /label=NeoR/KanR
                     /note="confers resistance to neomycin, kanamycin, and G418
                     (Geneticin(R))"
                     /translation="MIEQDGLHAGSPAAWVERLFGYDWAQQTIGCSDAAVFRLSAQGRP
                     VLFVKTDLSGALNELQDEAARLSWLATTGVPCAAVLDVVTEAGRDWLLLGEVPGQDLLS
                     SHLAPAEKVSIMADAMRRLHTLDPATCPFDHQAKHRIERARTRMEAGLVDQDDLDEEHQ
                     GLAPAELFARLKASMPDGEDLVVTHGDACLPNIMVENGRFSGFIDCGRLGVADRYQDIA
                     LATRDIAEELGGEWADRFLVLYGIAAPDSQRIAFYRLLDEFF"
     primer_bind     complement(4384..4403)
                     /label=Neo-F
                     /note="Neomycin resistance gene, forward primer"
     primer_bind     4994..5013
                     /label=Neo-R
                     /note="Neomycin resistance gene, reverse primer"
ORIGIN
        1 tcaatattgg ccattagcca tattattcat tggttatata gcataaatca atattggcta
       61 ttggccattg catacgttgt atctatatca taatatgtac atttatattg gctcatgtcc
      121 aatatgaccg ccatgttggc attgattatt gactagttat taatagtaat caattacggg
      181 gtcattagtt catagcccat atatggagtt ccgcgttaca taacttacgg taaatggccc
      241 gcctggctga ccgcccaacg acccccgccc attgacgtca ataatgacgt atgttcccat
      301 agtaacgcca atagggactt tccattgacg tcaatgggtg gagtatttac ggtaaactgc
      361 ccacttggca gtacatcaag tgtatcatat gccaagtccg ccccctattg acgtcaatga
      421 cggtaaatgg cccgcctggc attatgccca gtacatgacc ttacgggact ttcctacttg
      481 gcagtacatc tacgtattag tcatcgctat taccatggtg atgcggtttt ggcagtacac
      541 caatgggcgt ggatagcggt ttgactcacg gggatttcca agtctccacc ccattgacgt
      601 caatgggagt ttgttttggc accaaaatca acgggacttt ccaaaatgtc gtaataaccc
      661 cgccccgttg acgcaaatgg gcggtaggcg tgtacggtgg gaggtctata taagcagagg
      721 tcgtttagtg aaccgtcaga tcactagtag ctttattgcg gtagtttatc acagttaaat
      781 tgctaacgca gtcagtgctc gactgatcac aggtaagtat caaggttaca agacaggttt
      841 aaggaggcca atagaaactg ggcttgtcga gacagagaag attcttgcgt ttctgatagg
      901 cacctattgg tcttactgac atccactttg cctttctctc cacagggaaa aaacaattga
      961 caagtttgta caaaaaagca ggctccgaat tcaccggtgc cgccaccatg gggatcctcc
     1021 cccccaagaa aaagaggaag gtatctagag gccgcagccg ccttttggaa gattttcgaa
     1081 acaaccggta ccccaattta caactgcggg agattgctgg acatataatg gaattttccc
     1141 aagaccagca tgggtccaga ttcattcagc tgaaactgga gcgtgccaca ccagctgagc
     1201 gccagcttgt cttcaatgaa atcctccagg ctgcctacca actcatggtg gatgtgtttg
     1261 gtaattacgt cattcagaag ttctttgaat ttggcagtct tgaacagaag ctggctttgg
     1321 cagaacggat tcgaggccac gtcctgtcat tggcactaca gatgtatggc tgccgtgtta
     1381 tccagaaagc tcttgagttt attccttcag accagcagaa tgagatggtt cgggaactag
     1441 atggccatgt cttgaagtgt gtgaaagatc agaatggcaa tcacgtggtt cagaaatgca
     1501 ttgaatgtgt acagccccag tctttgcaat ttatcatcga tgcgtttaag ggacaggtat
     1561 ttgccttatc cacacatcct tatggctgcc gagtgattca gagaatcctg gagcactgtc
     1621 tccctgacca gacactccct attttagagg agcttcacca gcacacagag cagctggtac
     1681 aggatcaata tggaagttat gtaatcgaac atgtactgga gcacggtcgt cctgaggata
     1741 aaagcaaaat tgtagcagaa atccgaggca atgtacttgt attgagtcag cacaaatttg
     1801 caaacaatgt tgtgcagaag tgtgttactc acgcctcacg tacggagcgc gctgtgctca
     1861 tcgatgaggt gtgcaccatg aacgacggtc cccacagtgc cttatacacc atgatgaagg
     1921 accagtatgc caactacgtg gtccagaaga tgattgacgt ggcggagcca ggccagcgga
     1981 agatcgtcat gcataagatc cggccccaca tcgcaactct tcgtaagtac acctatggca
     2041 agcacattct ggccaagctg gagaagtact acatgaagaa cggtgttgac ttaggggggc
     2101 cggccggagg aggtggaagc ggaggaggag gaagcggagg aggaggtagc ggacctaaga
     2161 aaaagaggaa ggtggcggcc gctggatccc cttcagggca gatcagcaac caggccctgg
     2221 ctctggcccc tagctccgct ccagtgctgg cccagactat ggtgccctct agtgctatgg
     2281 tgcctctggc ccagccacct gctccagccc ctgtgctgac cccaggacca ccccagtcac
     2341 tgagcgctcc agtgcccaag tctacacagg ccggcgaggg gactctgagt gaagctctgc
     2401 tgcacctgca gttcgacgct gatgaggacc tgggagctct gctggggaac agcaccgatc
     2461 ccggagtgtt cacagatctg gcctccgtgg acaactctga gtttcagcag ctgctgaatc
     2521 agggcgtgtc catgtctcat agtacagccg aaccaatgct gatggagtac cccgaagcca
     2581 ttacccggct ggtgaccggc agccagcggc cccccgaccc cgctccaact cccctgggaa
     2641 ccagcggcct gcctaatggg ctgtccggag atgaagactt ctcaagcatc gctgatatgg
     2701 actttagtgc cctgctgtca cagatttcct ctagtgggca gggaggaggt ggaagcggct
     2761 tcagcgtgga caccagtgcc ctgctggacc tgttcagccc ctcggtgacc gtgcccgaca
     2821 tgagcctgcc tgaccttgac agcagcctgg ccagtatcca agagctcctg tctccccagg
     2881 agccccccag gcctcccgag gcagagaaca gcagcccgga ttcagggaag cagctggtgc
     2941 actacacagc gcagccgctg ttcctgctgg accccggctc cgtggacacc gggagcaacg
     3001 acctgccggt gctgtttgag ctgggagagg gctcctactt ctccgaaggg gacggcttcg
     3061 ccgaggaccc caccatctcc ctgctgacag gctcggagcc tcccaaagcc aaggacccca
     3121 ctgtctccat cgattgatta attaagaatt cgacccagct ttcttgtaca aagtggttga
     3181 tatccagcac agtggcggcc gctcgagtct agagggcccg cggttcgaag gtaagcctat
     3241 ccctaaccct ctcctcggtc tcgattctac gcgtaccggt tagcaattgt tttttcgatg
     3301 agtttggaca aaccacaact agaatgcagt gaaaaaaatg ctttatttgt gaaatttgtg
     3361 atgctattgc tttatttgta accattataa gctgcaataa acaagttaac aacaacaatt
     3421 gcattcattt tatgtttcag gttcaggggg aggtgtggga ggttttttaa agcaagtaaa
     3481 acctctacaa atgtggtact taagaggggg agaccaaagg gcgagacgtt aaggcctcac
     3541 gtgacatgtg agcaaaaggc cagcaaaagg ccaggaaccg taaaaaggcc gcgttgctgg
     3601 cgtttttcca taggctccgc ccccctgacg agcatcacaa aaatcgacgc tcaagtcaga
     3661 ggtggcgaaa cccgacagga ctataaagat accaggcgtt tccccctgga agctccctcg
     3721 tgcgctctcc tgttccgacc ctgccgctta ccggatacct gtccgccttt ctcccttcgg
     3781 gaagcgtggc gctttctcat agctcacgct gtaggtatct cagttcggtg taggtcgttc
     3841 gctccaagct gggctgtgtg cacgaacccc ccgttcagcc cgaccgctgc gccttatccg
     3901 gtaactatcg tcttgagtcc aacccggtaa gacacgactt atcgccactg gcagcagcca
     3961 ctggtaacag gattagcaga gcgaggtatg taggcggtgc tacagagttc ttgaagtggt
     4021 ggcctaacta cggctacact agaaggacag tatttggtat ctgcgctctg ctgaagccag
     4081 ttaccttcgg aaaaagagtt ggtagctctt gatccggcaa acaaaccacg ctggtagcgg
     4141 tggttttttt gtttgcaagc agcagattac gcgcagaaaa aaaggatctc aagaagatcc
     4201 tttgatcttt tctacggggt ctgacgctca gtggaacgaa aactcacgtt aagggatttt
     4261 ggtcatgccg tctcagaaga actcgtcaag aaggcgatag aaggcgatgc gctgcgaatc
     4321 gggagcggcg ataccgtaaa gcacgaggaa gcggtcagcc cattcgccgc caagctcttc
     4381 agcaatatca cgggtagcca acgctatgtc ctgatagcgg tccgccacac ccagccggcc
     4441 acagtcgatg aatccagaaa agcggccatt ttccaccatg atattcggca agcaggcatc
     4501 gccatgggtc acgacgagat cctcgccgtc gggcatgctc gccttgagcc tggcgaacag
     4561 ttcggctggc gcgagcccct gatgctcttc gtccagatca tcctgatcga caagaccggc
     4621 ttccatccga gtacgtgctc gctcgatgcg atgtttcgct tggtggtcga atgggcaggt
     4681 agccggatca agcgtatgca gccgccgcat tgcatcagcc atgatggata ctttctcggc
     4741 aggagcaagg tgagatgaca ggagatcctg ccccggcact tcgcccaata gcagccagtc
     4801 ccttcccgct tcagtgacaa cgtcgagcac agctgcgcaa ggaacgcccg tcgtggccag
     4861 ccacgatagc cgcgctgcct cgtcttgcag ttcattcagg gcaccggaca ggtcggtctt
     4921 gacaaaaaga accgggcgcc cctgcgctga cagccggaac acggcggcat cagagcagcc
     4981 gattgtctgt tgtgcccagt catagccgaa tagcctctcc acccaagcgg ccggagaacc
     5041 tgcgtgcaat ccatcttgtt caatcataat attattgaag catttatcag ggttcgtctc
     5101 gtcccggtct cctcccatgc atg
//
